Addgene plasmid #32303: pENTR L1-5XQUAS-R5
Depositing lab: Steve Stowers. Depositing organization: Montana State University. Publication: A Gateway MultiSite Recombination Cloning Toolkit. Petersen LK, Stowers RS. PLoS One. 2011;6(9):e24531. Epub 2011 Sep 9. 10.1371/journal.pone.0024531 PubMed 21931740.
Backbone
  Vector backbone: pDONR 221 P1-P5r
  Backbone manufacturer: Invitrogen
  Backbone size w/o insert (bp): 2609
  Vector type: Gateway MultiSite entry vector
Growth in bacteria
  Bacterial resistance: Kanamycin, 50 μg/mL
  Growth temperature: 37°C
  Growth strain: DH10B
  Copy number: High Copy
Gene/Insert
  Gene/Insert name: 5XQUAS (alt name: QUAS)
  Species: Neurospora crassa
  Insert size (bp): 438
  Cloning method: Gateway Cloning
  Sequencing primers: 5′ M13F; 3′ M13R
Terms and licenses: Academic/Nonprofit Terms; Industry Terms: Not Available to Industry
Depositor comments: Please see http://www.everyvector.com/sequences/show_public/12857 for additional plasmid map.
How to cite: pENTR L1-5XQUAS-R5 was a gift from Steve Stowers (Addgene plasmid # 32303 ; http://n2t.net/addgene:32303 ; RRID:Addgene_32303)
