[The description below was written by a language model from this plasmid's Addgene catalogue record and pLannotate feature annotations shown in this document.]
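Description:
pENTR L1-5XQUAS-R5 is a Gateway MultiSite entry clone derived from the Invitrogen donor vector pDONR 221 P1-P5r, with a total sequence of 3,065 bp. It is a purely bacterial shuttle for a regulatory module. It replicates from a high-copy ColE1/pUC-type origin and is selected with kanamycin through the aph(3')-Ia resistance gene. Upstream of the recombination cassette sit the rrnB T1 and T2 transcription terminators typical of pDONR/pENTR backbones, which insulate the insert from read-through transcription in E. coli. Short lacI and lacZα fragments, a partial pBluescript polylinker and a T7 promoter are also annotated, and these appear to be backbone or cloning remnants rather than functional parts.

The payload lies between attL1 and attR5 and is catalogued as a 438 bp 5XQUAS insert: five copies of the QUAS upstream activating sequence from the Neurospora crassa qa gene cluster, the binding site for the QF transcriptional activator of the Q binary expression system. The feature table does not annotate the QUAS repeats themselves, but it does detect a Drosophila melanogaster hsp70Bb promoter within the same interval. This suggests that the QUAS sites are coupled to an hsp70 promoter segment, so that transcription would depend on QF binding. The record does not explicitly describe this arrangement.

Because the module is flanked by attL1 and attR5, it occupies the first position in a MultiSite LR Clonase reaction. There it is joined to compatible entry clones carrying downstream elements, such as a coding sequence, and assembled into a destination vector. As part of a MultiSite recombination cloning toolkit, it serves as a modular enhancer/promoter element for building QF-responsive expression constructs.
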