Features (pLannotate 1.2.2; 11 found; start..end, strand, type, name):
    121..213     +  CDS            lacI (fragment): lac repressor; lacI; The lac repressor binds to the lac operator to inhibit transcription in E. coli. This inhibition can be relieved by adding lactose or isopropyl-β-D-thiogalactopyranoside (IPTG).
    268..295     -  terminator     rrnB T2 terminator: transcription terminator T2 from the E. coli rrnB gene
    427..470     +  terminator     rrnB T1 terminator: Escherichia coli rrnB; transcription terminator T1 from the E. coli rrnB gene
    517..553     -  CDS            lacZα (fragment): LacZα fragment of β-galactosidase; lacZ fragment
    569..668     +  protein_bind   attL1: mutant version of attL; recombination site for the Gateway® LR reaction LR Clonase™
    805..833     -  misc_feature   MCS (fragment): pBluescript multiple cloning site
    854..1092    +  promoter       hsp70 promoter: Drosophila melanogaster hsp70Bb promoter
   1128..1251    +  protein_bind   attR5: mutant version of attR; recombination site for the Gateway® LR reaction LR Clonase™
   1307..1325    -  promoter       T7 promoter: promoter for bacteriophage T7 RNA polymerase
   1459..2268    +  CDS            KanR: aminoglycoside phosphotransferase; aph(3')-Ia; confers resistance to kanamycin in bacteria or G418 (Geneticin®) in eukaryotes
   2415..3003    +  rep_origin     ori: high-copy-number ColE1/pMB1/pBR322/pUC origin of replication
>Addgene plasmid #32303 | pENTR L1-5XQUAS-R5 | depositor full sequence | sequence record 36623 | pENTR L1-5XQUAS-R5 sequence 3065 bps
CTTTCCTGCGTTATCCCCTGATTCTGTGGATAACCGTATTACCGCCTTTGAGTGAGCTGATACCGCTCGC
CGCAGCCGAACGACCGAGCGCAGCGAGTCAGTGAGCGAGGAAGCGGAAGAGCGCCCAATACGCAAACCGC
CTCTCCCCGCGCGTTGGCCGATTCATTAATGCAGCTGGCACGACAGGTTTCCCGACTGGAAAGCGGGCAG
TGAGCGCAACGCAATTAATACGCGTACCGCTAGCCAGGAAGAGTTTGTAGAAACGCAAAAAGGCCATCCG
TCAGGATGGCCTTCTGCTTAGTTTGATGCCTGGCAGTTTATGGCGGGCGTCCTGCCCGCCACCCTCCGGG
CCGTTGCTTCACAACGTTCAAATCCGCTCCCGGCGGATTTGTCCTACTCAGGAGAGCGTTCACCGACAAA
CAACAGATAAAACGAAAGGCCCAGTCTTCCGACTGAGCCTTTCGTTTTATTTGATGCCTGGCAGTTCCCT
ACTCTCGCGTTAACGCTAGCATGGATGTTTTCCCAGTCACGACGTTGTAAAACGACGGCCAGTCTTAAGC
TCGGGCCCCAAATAATGATTTTATTTTGACTGATAGTGACCTGTTCGTTGCAACAAATTGATGAGCAATG
CTTTTTTATAATGCCAACTTTGTACAAAAAAGCAGGCTCTATCCAACGCGTTGGGAGCTCTCCGGATCCA
AGCTTGGATCCGGGTAATCGCTTATCCTCGGATAAACAATTATCCTCACGGGTAATCGCTTATCCGCTCG
GGTAATCGCTTATCCTCGGGTAATCGCTTATCCTTAAGCTTGATATCGAATTGCTGCAGCCCGAGCGGAG
ACTCTAGCGAGCGCCGGAGTATAAATAGAGGCGCTTCGTCTACGGAGCGACAATTCAATTCAAACAAGCA
AAGTGAACACGTCGCTAAGCGAAAGCTAAGCAAATAAACAAGCGCAGCTGAACAAGCTAAACAATCTGCA
GTAAAGTGCAAGTTAAAGTGAATCAATTAAAAGTAACCAGCAACCAAGTAAATCAACTGCAACTACTGAA
ATCTGCCAAGAAGTAATTATTGAATACAAGAAGAGAACTCTGAATAGGGAATTGGGAATTCGTTAACAGA
TCGGGGACAACTTTGTATACAAAAGTTGAACGAGAAACGTAAAATGATATAAATATCAATATATTAAATT
AGATTTTGCATAAAAAACAGACTACATAATACTGTAAAACACAACATATCCAGTCACTATGAATCAACTA
CTTAGATGGTATTAGTGACCTGTACTGCAGGGCGGCCGCGATATCCCCTATAGTGAGTCGTATTACATGG
TCATAGCTGTTTCCTGGCAGCTCTGGCCCGTGTCTCAAAATCTCTGATGTTACATTGCACAAGATAAAAA
TATATCATCATGAACAATAAAACTGTCTGCTTACATAAACAGTAATACAAGGGGTGTTATGAGCCATATT
CAACGGGAAACGTCGAGGCCGCGATTAAATTCCAACATGGATGCTGATTTATATGGGTATAAATGGGCTC
GCGATAATGTCGGGCAATCAGGTGCGACAATCTATCGCTTGTATGGGAAGCCCGATGCGCCAGAGTTGTT
TCTGAAACATGGCAAAGGTAGCGTTGCCAATGATGTTACAGATGAGATGGTCAGACTAAACTGGCTGACG
GAATTTATGCCTCTTCCGACCATCAAGCATTTTATCCGTACTCCTGATGATGCATGGTTACTCACCACTG
CGATCCCCGGAAAAACAGCATTCCAGGTATTAGAAGAATATCCTGATTCAGGTGAAAATATTGTTGATGC
GCTGGCAGTGTTCCTGCGCCGGTTGCATTCGATTCCTGTTTGTAATTGTCCTTTTAACAGCGATCGCGTA
TTTCGTCTCGCTCAGGCGCAATCACGAATGAATAACGGTTTGGTTGATGCGAGTGATTTTGATGACGAGC
GTAATGGCTGGCCTGTTGAACAAGTCTGGAAAGAAATGCATAAACTTTTGCCATTCTCACCGGATTCAGT
CGTCACTCATGGTGATTTCTCACTTGATAACCTTATTTTTGACGAGGGGAAATTAATAGGTTGTATTGAT
GTTGGACGAGTCGGAATCGCAGACCGATACCAGGATCTTGCCATCCTATGGAACTGCCTCGGTGAGTTTT
CTCCTTCATTACAGAAACGGCTTTTTCAAAAATATGGTATTGATAATCCTGATATGAATAAATTGCAGTT
TCATTTGATGCTCGATGAGTTTTTCTAATCAGAATTGGTTAATTGGTTGTAACACTGGCAGAGCATTACG
CTGACTTGACGGGACGGCGCAAGCTCATGACCAAAATCCCTTAACGTGAGTTACGCGTCGTTCCACTGAG
CGTCAGACCCCGTAGAAAAGATCAAAGGATCTTCTTGAGATCCTTTTTTTCTGCGCGTAATCTGCTGCTT
GCAAACAAAAAAACCACCGCTACCAGCGGTGGTTTGTTTGCCGGATCAAGAGCTACCAACTCTTTTTCCG
AAGGTAACTGGCTTCAGCAGAGCGCAGATACCAAATACTGTTCTTCTAGTGTAGCCGTAGTTAGGCCACC
ACTTCAAGAACTCTGTAGCACCGCCTACATACCTCGCTCTGCTAATCCTGTTACCAGTGGCTGCTGCCAG
TGGCGATAAGTCGTGTCTTACCGGGTTGGACTCAAGACGATAGTTACCGGATAAGGCGCAGCGGTCGGGC
TGAACGGGGGGTTCGTGCACACAGCCCAGCTTGGAGCGAACGACCTACACCGAACTGAGATACCTACAGC
GTGAGCTATGAGAAAGCGCCACGCTTCCCGAAGGGAGAAAGGCGGACAGGTATCCGGTAAGCGGCAGGGT
CGGAACAGGAGAGCGCACGAGGGAGCTTCCAGGGGGAAACGCCTGGTATCTTTATAGTCCTGTCGGGTTT
CGCCACCTCTGACTTGAGCGTCGATTTTTGTGATGCTCGTCAGGGGGGCGGAGCCTATGGAAAAACGCCA
GCAACGCGGCCTTTTTACGGTTCCTGGCCTTTTGCTGGCCTTTTGCTCACATGTT
