>Addgene plasmid #32303 | pENTR L1-5XQUAS-R5 | addgene partial sequence | sequence record 37569 | M13-F20 5'-TGTAAAACGACGGCCAGT-3'
GATTTTATTTTGACTGATAGTGACCTGTTCGTTGCAACAAATTGATGAGCAATGCTTTTTTATAATGCCA
ACTTTGTACAAAAAAGCAGGCTCTATCCAACGCGTTGGGAGCTCTCCGGATCCAAGCTTGGATCCGGGTA
ATCGCTTATCCTCGGATAAACAATTATCCTCACGGGTAATCGCTTATCCGCTCGGGTAATCGCTTATCCT
CGGGTAATCGCTTATCCTTAAGCTTGATATCGAATTGCTGCAGCCCGAGCGGAGACTCTAGCGAGCGCCG
GAGTATAAATAGAGGCGCTTCGTCTACGGAGCGACAATTCAATTCAAACAAGCAAAGTGAACACGTCGCT
AAGCGAAAGCTAAGCAAATAAACAAGCGCAGCTGAACAAGCTAAACAATCTGCAGTAAAGTGCAAGTTAA
AGTGAATCAATTAAAAGTAACCAGCAACCAAGTAAATCAACTGCAACTACTGAAATCTGCCAAGAAGTAA
TTATTGAATACAAGAAGAGAACTCTGAATAGGGAATTGGGAATTCGTTAACAGATCGGGGACAACTTTGT
ATACAAAAGTTGAACGAGAAACGTAAAATGATATAAATATCAATATATTAAATTAGATTTTGCATAAAAA
ACAGACTACATAATACTGTAAAACACAACATATCCAGTCACTATGAATCAACTACTTAGATGGTATTAGT
GACCTGTACTGCAGGGCGGCCGCGATATCCCCTATAGTGAGTCGTATTACATGGTCATAGCTGTTTCCTG
GCAGCTCTGGCCCGTGTCTCAAAATCTCTGATGTTACATTGCACAAGATAAAAATATATCATCATGAACA
ATAAAACTGTCTGCTTACATAAACAGTAATACAAGGGGTGTTATGAGCCATATTCAACGGGAAACGTCGA
GGCCGCGATTAAATTCCAACATGGATGCTGATTTATATGGGTATAAATGGGCTCGCGATAATGTCG
